>Addgene plasmid #91488 | pHH0103_NCF2-2/2 | addgene full sequence | sequence record 201858 | Addgene NGS Result
TTGACAATTAATCATCGGCTCGTATAATGTGTGGAATTGTGAGCGGATAACAATTTCACACAGGAAACAG
CCAGTCCGTTTAGGTGTTTTCACGAGCACTTCACCAACAAGGACCATAGATTATGAAAATCGAAGAACAC
CATCACCATCACCATTCCAGCGGTAAGCTTATGTCCCCTATACTAGGTTATTGGAAAATTAAGGGCCTTG
TGCAACCCACTCGACTTCTTTTGGAATATCTTGAAGAAAAATATGAAGAGCATTTGTATGAGCGCGATGA
AGGTGATAAATGGCGAAACAAAAAGTTTGAATTGGGTTTGGAGTTTCCCAATCTTCCTTATTATATTGAT
GGTGATGTTAAATTAACACAGTCTATGGCCATCATACGTTATATAGCTGACAAGCACAACATGTTGGGTG
GTTGTCCAAAAGAGCGTGCAGAGATTTCAATGCTTGAAGGAGCGGTTTTGGATATTAGATACGGTGTTTC
GAGAATTGCATATAGTAAAGACTTTGAAACTCTCAAAGTTGATTTTCTTAGCAAGCTACCTGAAATGCTG
AAAATGTTCGAAGATCGTTTATGTCATAAAACATATTTAAATGGTGATCATGTAACCCATCCTGACTTCA
TGTTGTATGACGCTCTTGATGTTGTTTTATACATGGACCCAATGTGCCTGGATGCGTTCCCAAAATTAGT
TTGTTTTAAAAAACGTATTGAAGCTATCCCACAAATTGATAAGTACTTGAAATCCAGCAAGTATATAGCA
TGGCCTTTGCAGGGCTGGCAAGCCACGTTTGGTGGTGGCGACCATCCTCCAAAATCGGATCTGGAAGTTC
TGTTCCAGGGGCCCCTGTCCAGCGGTCTGGTTCCGCGTGGTTCCGGTACCGCGGCCCAGCCGGCCATGGC
CCAGGGCGCGCTGTCTCAAGTTGAAGCCCTGTTCTCTTATGAAGCCACCCAGCCGGAAGATTTGGAATTT
CAGGAAGGTGACATTATCCTGGTCCTGTCCAAAGTTAACGAAGAATGGCTGGAAGGCGAATGTAAAGGTA
AAGTCGGTATCTTCCCGAAAGTTTTCGTTGAAGATTGCGCCGCGGCCGCGGAACGTGGGGTAACATAGTT
ACGTGGAAACATACCGGTCTGACCATGACATGCACCTTTCCACCAATTCGGATCGGAGTTATCCATGACA
TGAATGAAATCACCACGACGAAAACCCAGTTCACCATCTTCCTGCGGATCAAAATCAAACAGGGCCTGAA
CATAGGTCAGCGCGCCCTGGGCCATGGCCGCATA
[142 nt withheld, positions 1295-1436]
C
[98 nt withheld, positions 1438-1535]
AGTTTGTACTGGTGACGAAACTCAGTGTCTAGCTAGAGTGGC
[149 nt withheld, positions 1578-1726]
T
[41 nt withheld, positions 1728-1768]
T
[62 nt withheld, positions 1770-1831]
A
[35 nt withheld, positions 1833-1867]
CCTCCCTCAATCGGTTGAATGTCGCCCTTTTGTCTTTGGCGCTGGTAAACCATATGAA
[86 nt withheld, positions 1926-2011]
T
[54 nt withheld, positions 2013-2066]
CTAGCGCCGCCCTATACCTTGTCTGCCTCCCCGCGTTGCGTCGCGGTGCATGGAGCCGGGCCACCTCGAC
CTGAATGGAAGCCGGCGGCACCTCGCTAACGGATTCACCACTCCAAGAATTGGAGCCAATCAATTCTTGC
GGAGAACTGTGAATGCGCAAACCAACCCTTGGCAGAACATATCCATCGCGTCCGCCATCTCCAGCAGCCG
CACGCGGCGCATCTCGGGCAGCGTTGGGTCCTGGCCACGGGTGCGCATGATCGTGCTCCTGTCGTTGAGG
ACCCGGCTAGGCTGGCGGGGTTGCCTTACTGGTTAGCAGAATGAATCACCGATACGCGAGCGAACGTGAA
GCGACTGCTGCTGCAAAACGTCTGCGACCTGAGCAACAACATGAATGGTCTTCGGTTTCCGTGTTTCGTA
AAGTCTGGAAACGCGGAAGTCAGCGCCCTGCACCATTATGTTCCGGATCTGCATCGCAGGATGCTGCTGG
CTACCCTGTGGAACACCTACATCTGTATTAACGAAGCGCTGGCATTGACCCTGAGTGATTTTTCTCTGGT
CCCGCCGCATCCATACCGCCAGTTGTTTACCCTCACAACGTTCCAGTAACCGGGCATGTTCATCATCAGT
AACCCGTATCGTGAGCATCCTCTCTCGTTTCATCGGTATCATTACCCCCATGAACAGAAATCCCCCTTAC
ACGGAGGCATCAGTGACCAAACAGGAAAAAACCGCCCTTAACATGGCCCGCTTTATCAGAAGCCAGACAT
TAACGCTTCTGGAGAAACTCAACGAGCTGGACGCGGATGAACAGGCAGACATCTGTGAATCGCTTCACGA
CCACGCTGATGAGCTTTACCGCAGGATCCGCGAAATTGTAAGCGTTAATATTTTGTTAAAATTCGCGTTA
AATTTTTGTTAAATCAGCTCATTTTTTAACCAATAGGCCGAAATCGGCAAAATCCCTTATAAATCAAAAG
AATAGACCGAGATAGGGT
[37 nt withheld, positions 3065-3101]
AAAGAACGTGGACTCCAACGTCAAAGG
[49 nt withheld, positions 3129-3177]
T
[91 nt withheld, positions 3179-3269]
G
[124 nt withheld, positions 3271-3394]
CGCGGATCCTGCCTCGCGCGTTTCGGTGATGACGGTGAAAACCTCTGACACATGCAGCTCCCGGAGACGG
TCACAGCTTGTCTGTAAGCGGATGCCGGGAGCAGACAAGCCCGTCAGGGCGCGTCAGCGGGTGTTGGCGG
GTGTCGGGGCGCAGCCATGACCCAGTCACGTAGCGATAGCGGAGTGTATACTGGCTTAACTATGCGGCAT
CAGAGCAGATTGTACTGAGAGTGCACCATATGCGGTGTGAAATACCGCACAGATGCGTAAGGAGAAAATA
CCGCATCAGGCGCTCTTCCGCTTCCTCGCTCACTGACTCGCTGCGCTCGGTCGTTCGGCTGCGGCGAGCG
GTATCAGCTCACTCAAAGGCGGTAATACGGTTATCCACAGAATCAGGGGATAACGCAGGAAAGAACATGT
GAGCAAAAGGCCAGCAAAAGGCCAGGAACCGTAAAAAGGCCGCGTTGCTGGCGTTTTTCCATAGGCTCCG
CCCCCCTGACGAGCATCACAAAAATCGACGCTCAAGTCAGAGGTGGCGAAACCCGACAGGACTATAAAGA
TACCAGGGTTTCCCCCTGGAAGCTCCCTCGTGCGCTCTCCTGTTCCGACCCTGCCGCTTACCGGATACCT
GTCCGCCTTTCTCCCTTCGGGAAGCGTGGCGCTTTCTCATAGCTCACGCTGTAGGTATCTCAGTTCGGTG
TAGGTCGTTCGCTCCAAGCTGGGCTGTGTGCACGAACCCCCCGTTCAGCCCGACCGCTGCGCCTTATCCG
GTAACTATCGTCTTGAGTCCAACCCGGTAAGACACGACTTATCGCCACTGGCAGCAGCCACTGGTAACAG
GATTAGCAGAGCGAGGTATGTAGGCGGTGCTACAGAGTTCTTGAAGTGGTGGCCTAACTACGGCTACACT
AGAAGGACAGTATTTGGTATCTGCGCTCTGCTGAAGCCAGTTACCTTCGGAAAAAGAGTTGGTAGCTCTT
GATCCGGCAAACAAACCACCGCTGGTAGCGGTGGTTTTTTTGTTTGCAAGCAGCAGATTACGCGCAGAAA
AAAAGGATCTCAAGAAGATCCTTTGATCTTTTCTACGGGGTCTGACGCTCAGTGGAACGAAAACTCACGT
TAAGGGATTTTGGTCATGAGATTATCAAAAAGGATCTTCACCTAGATCCTTTTAAATTAAAAATGAAGTT
TTAAATCAATCTAAAGTATATATGAGTAAACTTGGTCTGACAGTTACCAATGCTTAATCAGTGAGGCACC
TATCTCAGCGATCTGTCTATTTCGTTCATCCATAGTTGCCTGACTCCCCGTCGTGTAGATAACTACGATA
CGGGAGGGCTTACCATCTGGCCCCAGTGCTGCAATGATACCGCGAGACCCACGCTCACCGGCTCCAGATT
TATCAGCAATAAACCAGCCAGCCGGAAGGGCCGAGCGCAGAAGTGGTCCTGCAACTTTATCCGCCTCCAT
CCAGTCTATTAATTGTTGCCGGGAAGCTAGAGTAAGTAGTTCGCCAGTTAATAGTTTGCGCAACGTTGTT
GCCATTGCTGCAGGCATCGTGGTGTCACGCTCGTCGTTTGGTATGGCTTCATTCAGCTCCGGTTCCCAAC
GATCAAGGCGAGTTACATGATCCCCCATATTGTGCAAAAAAGCGGTTAGCTCCTTCGGTCCTCCGATCGT
TGTCAGAAGTAAGTTGGCCGCAGTGTTATCACTCATGGTTATGGCAGCACTGCATAATTCTCTTACTGTC
ATGCCATCCGTAAGATGCTTTTCTGTGACTGGTGAGTACTCAACCAAGTCATTCTGAGAATAGTGTATGC
GGCGACCGAGTTGCTCTTGCCCGGCGTCAACACGGGATAATACCGCGCCACATAGCAGAACTTTAAAAGT
GCTCATCATTGGAAAACGTTCTTCGGGGCGAAAACTCTCAAGGATCTTACCGCTGTTGAGATCCAGTTCG
ATGTAACCCACTCGTGCACCCAACTGATCTTCAGCATCTTTTACTTTCACCAGCGTTTCTGGGTGAGCAA
AAACAGGAAGGCAAAATGCCGCAAAAAAGGGAATAAGGGCGACACGGAAATGTTGAATACTCATACTCTT
CCTTTTTCAATATTATTGAAGCATTTATCAGGGTTATTGTCTCATGAGCGGATACATATTTGAATGTATT
TAGAAAAATAAACAAATAGGGGTTCCGCGCACATTTCCCCGAAAAGTGCCACCTGACGTCTAAGAAACCA
TTATTATCATGACATTAACCTATAAAAATAGGCGTATCACGAGGCCCTTTCGTCTTCAAGAATTCCCGAC
ACCATCGAATGGTGCAAAACCTTTCGCGGTATGGCATGATAGCGCCCGGAAGAGAGTCAATTCAGGGTGG
TGAATGTGAAACCAGTAACGTTATACGATGTCGCAGAGTATGCCGGTGTCTCTTATCAGACCGTTTCCCG
CGTGGTGAACCAGGCCAGCCACGTTTCTGCGAAAACGCGGGAAAAAGTGGAAGCGGCGATGGCGGAGCTG
AATTACATTCCCAACCGCGTGGCACAACAACTGGCGGGCAAACAGTCGTTGCTGATTGGCGTTGCCACCT
CCAGTCTGGCCCTGCACGCGCCGTCGCAAATTGTCGCGGCGATTAAATCTCGCGCCGATCAACTGGGTGC
CAGCGTGGTGGTGTCGATGGTAGAACGAAGCGGCGTCGAAGCCTGTAAAGCGGCGGTGCACAATCTTCTC
GCGCAACGCGTCAGTGGGCTGATCATTAACTATCCGCTGGATGACCAGGATGCCATTGCTGTGGAAGCTG
CCTGCACTAATGTTCCGGCGTTATTTCTTGATGTCTCTGACCAGACACCCATCAACAGTATTATTTTCTC
CCATGAAGACGGTACGCGACTGGGCGTGGAGCATCTGGTCGCATTGGGTCACCAGCAAATCGCGCTGTTA
GCGGGCCCATTAAGTTCTGTCTCGGCGCGTCTGCGTCTGGCTGGCTGGCATAAATATCTCACTCGCAATC
AAATTCAGCCGATAGCGGAACGGGAAGGCGACTGGAGTGCCATGTCCGGTTTTCAACAAACCATGCAAAT
GCTGAATGAGGGCATCGTTCCCACTGCGATGCTGGTTGCCAACGATCAGATGGCGCTGGGCGCAATGCGC
GCCATTACCGAGTCCGGGCTGCGCGTTGGTGCGGATATCTCGGTAGTGGGATACGACGATACCGAAGACA
GCTCATGTTATATCCCGCCGTTAACCACCATCAAACAGGATTTTCGCCTGCTGGGGCAAACCAGCGTGGA
CCGCTTGCTGCAACTCTCTCAGGGCCAGGCGGTGAAGGGCAATCAGCTGTTGCCCGTCTCACTGGTGAAA
AGAAAAACCACCCTGGCGCCCAATACGCAAACCGCCTCTCCCCGCGCGTTGGCCGATTCATTAATGCAGC
TGGCACGACAGGTTTCCCGACTGGAAAGCGGGCAGTGAGCGCAACGCAATTAATGTAAGTTAGCTCACTC
ATTAGGCACAATTCTCATGTTTGACAGCTTATCATCGACTGCACGGTGCACCAATGCTTCTGGCGTCAGG
CAGCCATCGGAAGCTGTGGTATGGCTGTGCAGGTCGTAAATCACTGCATAATTCGTGTCGCTCAAGGCGC
ACTCCCGTTCTGGATAATGTTTTTTGCGCCGACATCATAACGGTTCTGGCAAATATTCTGAAATGAGCTG
Features (pLannotate 1.2.2; 22 found; start..end, strand, type, name):
      1..29      +  promoter       tac promoter: strong E. coli promoter; hybrid between the trp and lac UV5 promoters
     37..53      +  protein_bind   lac operator: The lac repressor binds to the lac operator to inhibit transcription in E. coli. This inhibition can be relieved by adding lactose or isopropyl-β-D-thiogalactopyranoside (IPTG). lac repressor encoded by lacI
    138..155     +  CDS            6xHis: 6xHis affinity tag
    171..824     +  CDS            GST26_SCHJA: Experimental evidence at protein level: Swiss-Prot protein existence level 1. GST isoenzymes appear to play a central role in the parasite detoxification system. Other functions are also suspected including a role in increasing the solubility of haematin in the parasite gut. From Schistosoma japonicum (Blood fluke).
    882..1112    +  CDS            Ncf2 (fragment): NCF2_MOUSE - Also known as Noxa2, P67phox. Experimental evidence at protein level: Swiss-Prot protein existence level 1. NCF2, NCF1, and a membrane bound cytochrome b558 are required for activation of the latent NADPH oxidase (necessary for superoxide production). From Mus musculus (Mouse).
   1106..1267    -  CDS            GRB2 (fragment): GRB2_HUMAN - Also known as ASH. Experimental evidence at protein level: Swiss-Prot protein existence level 1. [Isoform 2]: Does not bind to phosphorylated epidermal growth factor receptor (EGFR) but inhibits EGF-induced transactivation of a RAS-responsive element. Acts as a dominant negative protein over GRB2 and by suppressing proliferative signals, may trigger active programmed cell death. From Homo sapiens (Human).
   1299..1346    +  terminator     fd terminator (sequence withheld): central terminator from bacteriophage fd (Otsuka and Kunisawa, 1982)
   1351..1563    +  CDS            M13 gene III (fragment) (sequence partly withheld): pIII; III; minor coat protein
   1578..2048    +  CDS            M13 gene III (fragment) (sequence partly withheld): pIII; III; minor coat protein
   2070..2140    +  CDS            TcR (fragment): tetracycline efflux protein; tet; confers resistance to tetracycline
   2382..2762    -  CDS            YPB1_ECOLX: Protein predicted: Swiss-Prot protein existence level 4. From Escherichia coli.
   2779..2930    +  CDS            rop (fragment): Rop protein, which maintains plasmids at low copy number; rop
   2966..3394    -  rep_origin     f1 ori (sequence partly withheld): f1 bacteriophage origin of replication; arrow indicates direction of (+) strand synthesis
   3403..3442    +  CDS            rop (fragment): Rop protein, which maintains plasmids at low copy number; rop
   3544..3684    +  misc_feature   bom: basis of mobility region from pBR322
   3870..4457    -  rep_origin     ori: high-copy-number ColE1/pMB1/pBR322/pUC origin of replication
   4631..5488    -  CDS            bla: BLAT_ECOLX - Experimental evidence at protein level: Swiss-Prot protein existence level 1. TEM-type are the most prevalent beta-lactamases in enterobacteria; they hydrolyze the beta-lactam bond in susceptible beta-lactam antibiotics, thus conferring resistance to penicillins and cephalosporins. TEM-3 and TEM-4 are capable of hydrolyzing cefotaxime and ceftazidime. TEM-5 is capable of hydrolyzing ceftazidime. TEM-6 is capable of hydrolyzing ceftazidime and aztreonam. TEM-8/CAZ-2, TEM- 16/CAZ-7 and TEM-24/CAZ-6 are markedly active against ceftazidime. IRT- 4 shows resistance to beta-lactamase in
   5489..5593    -  promoter       AmpR promoter: bla
   5702..5779    +  promoter       lacIq promoter: lacI (mutant); In the lacIq allele, a single base change in the promoter boosts expression of the lacI gene about 10-fold.
   5780..6862    +  CDS            lacI: lac repressor; lacI; The lac repressor binds to the lac operator to inhibit transcription in E. coli. This inhibition can be relieved by adding lactose or isopropyl-β-D-thiogalactopyranoside (IPTG).
   6875..6896    +  protein_bind   CAP binding site: CAP binding activates transcription in the presence of cAMP. E. coli catabolite activator protein
   6915..6932    +  promoter       tet promoter (fragment): E. coli promoter for tetracycline efflux protein gene
