[The description below was written by a language model from this plasmid's Addgene catalogue record and pLannotate feature annotations shown in this document.]
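Description:
pHH0103_NCF2-2/2 is a bacterial expression plasmid (about 7.1 kb) built on the pHH0103 backbone for producing and purifying one SH3 domain of human NCF2 (p67phox), a cytosolic component of the NADPH oxidase complex. The name suggests it is the second of the protein's two SH3 domains. The roughly 220 bp insert was cloned between SfiI and NotI sites, downstream of and apparently in frame with an N-terminal 6xHis tag followed by Schistosoma japonicum glutathione S-transferase. The product should therefore be a His-GST-SH3 fusion that can be captured on either nickel or glutathione resin. Transcription is driven by the hybrid tac promoter with an adjacent lac operator. The plasmid carries its own lacI gene under the lacIq promoter, so expression is repressed until IPTG is added. The automated annotation matched the insert to the mouse Ncf2 entry, but the catalogue lists it as human, and the match presumably reflects close sequence conservation.

Downstream of the insert the feature table shows several apparent backbone remnants. These are a reverse-orientation GRB2 fragment, a phage fd terminator, fragments of M13 gene III, and pieces of the tetracycline resistance gene and its promoter. They suggest derivation from a phagemid-type and pBR322-related vector, though the record does not explain their origin or assign them a function here. Propagation in E. coli relies on a ColE1/pMB1-type origin with a bom site and rop fragments interrupted by an f1 origin. The catalogue describes the plasmid as low copy, and selection is by ampicillin through the bla gene. The construct belongs to a collection used to survey peptide-binding specificities across the human SH3 domain family.
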