Addgene plasmid #91488: pHH0103_NCF2-2/2
Purpose: Protein expression and purification of human SH3 domain construct NCF2-2/2
Depositing lab: Sachdev Sidhu. Depositing organization: University of Toronto. Publication: Comprehensive Analysis of the Human SH3 Domain Family Reveals a Wide Variety of Non-canonical Specificities. Teyra J, Huang H, Jain S, Guan X, Dong A, Liu Y, Tempel W, Min J, Tong Y, Kim PM, Bader GD, Sidhu SS. Structure. 2017 Oct 3;25(10):1598-1610.e3. doi: 10.1016/j.str.2017.07.017. Epub 2017 Sep 7. PubMed 28890361.
Backbone
  Vector backbone: pHH0103
  Vector type: Bacterial Expression
Growth in bacteria
  Bacterial resistance: Ampicillin, 100 μg/mL
  Growth temperature: 37°C
  Growth strain: DH5alpha
  Copy number: Low Copy
Gene/Insert
  Gene/Insert name: NCF2-2/2
  Species: H. sapiens (human)
  Insert size (bp): 221
  Entrez Gene: NCF2 (a.k.a. NCF-2, NOXA2, P67-PHOX, P67PHOX)
  Cloning method: Restriction Enzyme; 5′ cloning site Sfi1 (unknown if destroyed); 3′ cloning site Not1 (unknown if destroyed)
Terms and licenses: Academic/Nonprofit Terms; Industry Terms: Not Available to Industry
How to cite: pHH0103_NCF2-2/2 was a gift from Sachdev Sidhu (Addgene plasmid # 91488 ; http://n2t.net/addgene:91488 ; RRID:Addgene_91488)
