>Addgene plasmid #91488 | pHH0103_NCF2-2/2 | depositor partial sequence | sequence record 175976 | insert sequence
GGTACCGAATTCGGATCCGCGCGCTGTCTCAAGTTGAAGCCCTGTTCTCTTATGAAGCCACCCAGCCGGA
AGATTTGGAATTTCAGGAAGGTGACATTATCCTGGTCCTGTCCAAAGTTAACGAAGAATGGCTGGAAGGC
GAATGTAAAGGTAAAGTCGGTATCTTCCCGAAAGTTTTCGTTGAAGATTGCGCCGCGGCCGCTAGCTAAG
TCGACGAGCTC
